Addgene plasmid #103076: pUC19-E6KTN8
Purpose: Cas9 coding gene template with optimized sequence for human codon usage
Depositing lab: Duhee Bang. Depositing organization: Yonsei University. Publication: High-throughput construction of multiple cas9 gene variants via assembly of high-depth tiled and sequence-verified oligonucleotides. Cho N, Seo HN, Ryu T, Kwon E, Huh S, Noh J, Yeom H, Hwang B, Ha H, Lee JH, Kwon S, Bang D. Nucleic Acids Res. 2018 May 18;46(9):e55. doi: 10.1093/nar/gky112. PubMed 29529247.
Backbone
  Vector backbone: pUC19
  Backbone manufacturer: NEB(New England Biolabs)
  Vector type: CRISPR ; Cloning vector
Growth in bacteria
  Bacterial resistance: Ampicillin, 100 μg/mL
  Growth temperature: 37°C
  Growth strain: DH5alpha
  Copy number: High Copy
Gene/Insert
  Gene/Insert name: E6KTN8(Cas9 coding gene from Actinomyces sp. oral taxon 180 str. F0310)
  Insert size (bp): 3544
  Mutation: human codon-optimized
  Cloning method: Gibson Cloning
  Sequencing primers: 5′ gctgcaaggcgattaagttg; 3′ cggctcgtatgttgtgtgg
Terms and licenses: Academic/Nonprofit Terms; Industry Terms: Not Available to Industry
How to cite: pUC19-E6KTN8 was a gift from Duhee Bang (Addgene plasmid # 103076 ; http://n2t.net/addgene:103076 ; RRID:Addgene_103076)
