[The description below was written by a language model from this plasmid's Addgene catalogue record and pLannotate feature annotations shown in this document.]
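Description:
pUC19-E6KTN8 is a high-copy bacterial cloning plasmid built on the pUC19 backbone that stores a synthetic Cas9 coding sequence as a template, not an expression construct. The insert, recorded as about 3.5 kb, is the Cas9 gene designated E6KTN8 from Actinomyces sp. oral taxon 180 str. F0310, recoded for human codon usage and placed into the vector by Gibson assembly. The plasmid is maintained in E. coli through the ColE1/pMB1-type pUC origin and selected with ampicillin via the β-lactamase gene and its native promoter.

The automated feature table for the 6,294-nt sequence annotates only backbone elements. These are the origin, AmpR and its promoter, and the lac regulatory region (CAP binding site, lac promoter and lac operator) on one side of the cloning site, with a truncated lacZα fragment on the other. The unannotated stretch of roughly 3.6 kb between the lacZα fragment and the lac operator corresponds in position and size to the Cas9 insert, which interrupts lacZα as expected for a gene cloned into the pUC19 polylinker region. Short hits labelled bom, lacI, RSF ori and rop are small fragments, most likely residual backbone sequence or annotation matches with no functional role.

No mammalian promoter, polyadenylation signal, nuclear localization signal, epitope tag or guide RNA cassette is recorded. Despite the human codon optimization, the plasmid therefore appears to serve as a sequence-verified source from which the Cas9 orthologue can be amplified or subcloned into expression vectors. The stated purpose and the associated work on assembling multiple cas9 gene variants from tiled, sequence-verified oligonucleotides fit that role.
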