Features (pLannotate 1.2.2; 11 found; start..end, strand, type, name):
     85..184     +  misc_feature   bom (fragment): basis of mobility region from pBR322
    190..344     -  CDS            lacZα (fragment): LacZα fragment of β-galactosidase; lacZ fragment
   3995..4011    -  protein_bind   lac operator: The lac repressor binds to the lac operator to inhibit transcription in E. coli. This inhibition can be relieved by adding lactose or isopropyl-β-D-thiogalactopyranoside (IPTG). lac repressor encoded by lacI
   4019..4049    -  promoter       lac promoter: promoter for the E. coli lac operon
   4064..4085    -  protein_bind   CAP binding site: CAP binding activates transcription in the presence of cAMP. E. coli catabolite activator protein
   4098..4190    -  CDS            lacI (fragment): lac repressor; lacI; The lac repressor binds to the lac operator to inhibit transcription in E. coli. This inhibition can be relieved by adding lactose or isopropyl-β-D-thiogalactopyranoside (IPTG).
   4192..4240    -  rep_origin     RSF ori (fragment): Plasmids containing the RSF 1030 origin of replication can be propagated in E. coli cells that contain additional plasmids with compatible origins.
   4423..5011    -  rep_origin     ori: high-copy-number ColE1/pMB1/pBR322/pUC origin of replication
   5182..6042    -  CDS            AmpR: β-lactamase; bla; confers resistance to ampicillin, carbenicillin, and related antibiotics
   6043..6147    -  promoter       AmpR promoter: bla
   6242..6277    +  CDS            rop (fragment): Rop protein, which maintains plasmids at low copy number; rop
>Addgene plasmid #103076 | pUC19-E6KTN8 | addgene full sequence | sequence record 201715 | Addgene NGS Result
GACGGTCACAGCTTGTCTGTAAGCGGATGCCGGGAGCAGACAAGCCCGTCAGGGCGCGTCAGCGGGTGTT
GGCGGGTGTCGGGGCTGGCTTAACTATGCGGCATCAGAGCAGATTGTACTGAGAGTGCACCATATGCGGT
GTGAAATACCGCACAGATGCGTAAGGAGAAAATACCGCATCAGGCGCCATTCGCCATTCAGGCTGCGCAA
CTGTTGGGAAGGGCGATCGGTGCGGGCCTCTTCGCTATTACGCCAGCTGGCGAAAGGGGGATGTGCTGCA
AGGCGATTAAGTTGGGTAACGCCAGGGTTTTCCCAGTCACGACGTTGTAAAACGACGGCCAGTGTGCTGT
CTCATCATTTTGGCAAAGAATTCGCGGCCGCCACCATGCTGCACTGCATTGCAGTCATTCGGGTACCTCC
TAGTGAAGAGCCCGGCTTCTTCGAAACCCATGCAGATAGTTGCGCCTTGTGTCACCACGGATGCATGACC
TATGCGGCCAATGACAAAGCTATCAGATACAGAGTAGGGATAGACGTCGGGCTTCGGTCTATCGGGTTCT
GCGCAGTAGAGGTGGACGACGAGGACCATCCTATCAGAATACTGAATTCAGTCGTCCACGTTCACGACGC
CGGGACTGGGGGCCCAGGCGAAACTGAAAGCCTTCGGAAGCGGTCTGGCGTTGCTGCACGCGCCAGGCGG
CGCGGAAGAGCCGAGAAGCAACGCCTCAAGAAGTTGGACGTGCTTTTGGAAGAGCTGGGATGGGGTGTGT
CTAGTAATGAACTGTTGGACTCACACGCTCCATGGCACATCAGAAAGCGGTTGGTTTCCGAGTATATCGA
GGACGAAACCGAACGAAGGCAATGTCTTTCCGTTGCCATGGCCCACATCGCTAGGCACCGCGGCTGGCGG
AATAGCTTTTCTAAGGTTGACACCCTGCTCCTCGAGCAGGCCCCTAGTGATCGGATGCAAGGTCTGAAAG
AAAGGGTTGAGGACAGGACCGGGCTCCAGTTTAGTGAAGAGGTGACACAGGGAGAGCTGGTGGCTACCCT
GCTGGAACATGACGGAGACGTCACGATTCGCGGATTTGTCCGCAAGGGAGGTAAAGCCACCAAAGTGCAC
GGTGTCCTCGAAGGAAAGTACATGCAGAGCGATCTTGTTGCTGAGCTCAGACAGATCTGCCGCACCCAGC
GCGTCTCCGAGACTACTTTTGAAAAACTGGTTCTTTCTATTTTCCATTCCAAAGAGCCAGCGCCCTCTGC
CGCACGACAGAGAGAGAGGGTAGGACTTGACGAGCTGCAACTCGCGCTCGATCCAGCTGCAAAACAACCA
CGAGCCGAAAGGGCCCATCCAGCCTTTCAGAAATTCAAGGTAGTGGCCACCCTGGCAAACATGAGGATTA
GGGAGCAGAGCGCCGGGGAACGAAGCCTGACTTCAGAAGAGCTGAATCGGGTGGCTCGCTACCTCCTCAA
TCACACCGAATCAGAGAGCCCCACGTGGGATGATGTTGCCCGGAAACTGGAGGTGCCACGGCACCGCCTG
CGAGGTTCATCCAGAGCCAGCCTGGAGACAGGTGGGGGACTGACCTATCCGCCCGTGGACGACACTACTG
TGAGGGTGATGTCCGCAGAGGTGGACTGGCTGGCCGACTGGTGGGATTGTGCTAATGATGAATCAAGGGG
CCACATGATCGACGCTATCTCTAACGGGTGCGGATCAGAGCCTGACGACGTCGAAGATGAAGAGGTGAAC
GAGTTGATCAGCTCAGCAACTGCTGAGGACATGCTTAAACTGGAGCTGCTCGCCAAAAAGCTGCCGTCTG
GTCGGGTGGCGTACAGTCTGAAGACCTTGCGGGAGGTCACCGCAGCCATTCTGGAAACAGGCGACGATCT
TTCCCAAGCAATTACCAGACTGTATGGCGTTGATCCCGGGTGGGTTCCTACACCCGCCCCAATCGAAGCG
CCGGTCGGGAACCCATCCGTCGACAGAGTTTTGAAGCAGGTTGCTAGATGGCTGAAGTTTGCTTCCAAGA
GATGGGGTGTCCCCCAGACAGTTAATATCGAGCATACCAGAGAAGGGCTCAAGTCAGCGTCCCTCTTGGA
GGAGGAGAGGGAGAGATGGGAGCGCTTCGAGGCCCGGCGCGAAATCAGACAAAAGGAAATGTACAAGAGA
CTGGGCATTAGCGGCCCATTTAGACGGTCCGACCAAGTGAGGTATGAGATACTGGACCTGCAAGACTGCG
CATGTCTGTATTGCGGCAACGAAATCAACTTTCAAACCTTTGAGGTGGATCATATAATCCCGCGAGTGGA
CGCCTCTAGCGATTCCCGCCGCACCAACCTGGCAGCGGTGTGTCACAGTTGTAACAGTGCCAAGGGTGGG
TTGGCATTTGGGCAGTGGGTGAAGAGGGGCGACTGTCCAAGCGGCGTCTCACTGGAAAACGCTATTAAAC
GCGTCAGATCTTGGTCCAAAGACAGACTGGGCCTGACTGAGAAGGCTATGGGCAAAAGGAAATCCGAGGT
AATCAGCAGGCTGAAGACCGAAATGCCATATGAAGAGTTCGACGGACGCAGTATGGAGAGCGTCGCTTGG
ATGGCTATTGAACTCAAGAAACGGATCGAGGGTTATTTCAACTCCGATCGGCCCGAAGGCTGTGCCGCCG
TTCAGGTGAACGCTTATAGCGGTAGATTGACAGCCTGTGCTCGGAGGGCTGCCCATGTGGATAAGCGCGT
ACGCCTGATTCGGCTGAAGGGCGACGACGGCCATCATAAAAACAGATTCGACCGGAGAAACCACGCAATG
GATGCACTCGTTATTGCGTTGATGACGCCCGCCATCGCGCGGACCATTGCCGTGCGGGAAGACCGCCGGG
AGGCTCAGCAGCTGACACGGGCATTTGAATCCTGGAAGAATTTCCTGGGCTCTGAAGAACGCATGCAGGA
TAGGTGGGAATCCTGGATCGGAGATGTTGAGTACGCGTGTGACCGACTGAATGAGCTGATCGATGCCGAT
AAGATCCCAGTGACAGAGAACCTGAGACTTAGGAACAGCGGGAAACTCCATGCTGACCAGCCAGAAAGCC
TGAAGAAGGCTCGCAGAGGAAGTAAGCGACCTCGCCCCCAGCGGTATGTGCTCGGCGACGCCTTGCCTGC
TGACGTGATCAATCGCGTGACAGACCCCGGTCTGTGGACCGCGTTGGTGCGGGCCCCAGGGTTCGATAGC
CAGCTGGGGCTTCCTGCGGATCTGAATAGGGGGCTGAAGTTGAGAGGTAAGCGGATATCTGCTGATTTCC
CAATAGACTACTTCCCAACAGACTCCCCCGCATTGGCAGTCCAGGGCGGGTACGTAGGCCTGGAGTTCCA
CCACGCAAGGCTGTACCGGATCATAGGCCCTAAAGAAAAAGTCAAGTACGCTCTCCTTCGGGTCTGTGCC
ATCGACCTGTGTGGCATAGACTGCGACGACCTCTTCGAGGTTGAGCTGAAACCAAGTAGCATCAGCATGC
GAACTGCTGATGCCAAACTGAAAGAGGCTATGGGTAACGGCTCTGCCAAGCAGATTGGATGGCTGGTCCT
GGGTGACGAGATACAGATCGATCCCACAAAATTCCCTAAACAGAGCATCGGCAAATTCCTTAAGGAGTGC
GGACCAGTGTCCTCATGGCGCGTGTCAGCCCTGGACACACCCTCTAAAATAACTCTGAAGCCTAGATTGT
TGTCTAACGAGCCCCTGCTGAAGACCTCCCGCGTGGGCGGGCACGAGTCAGACCTCGTAGTGGCCGAATG
TGTGGAGAAGATTATGAAGAAAACAGGGTGGGTCGTCGAAATCAACGCCCTGTGCCAATCTGGACTCATC
CGGGTGATCAGGCGGAATGCACTGGGGGAAGTGAGGACATCCCCTAAGTCAGGCCTGCCTATCTCCCTGA
ATCTGCGGAGCAGGGCTGACCCCAAGAAGAAGAGGAAGGTGAGGTCCATGGTCATAGCTGTTTCCTGTGT
GAAATTGTTATCCGCTCACAATTCCACACAACATACGAGCCGGAAGCATAAAGTGTAAAGCCTGGGGTGC
CTAATGAGTGAGCTAACTCACATTAATTGCGTTGCGCTCACTGCCCGCTTTCCAGTCGGGAAACCTGTCG
TGCCAGCTGCATTAATGAATCGGCCAACGCGCGGGGAGAGGCGGTTTGCGTATTGGGCGCTCTTCCGCTT
CCTCGCTCACTGACTCGCTGCGCTCGGTCGTTCGGCTGCGTCTTCCGCTTCCTCGCTCACTGACTCGCTG
CGCTCGGTCGTTCGGCTGCGGCGAGCGGTATCAGCTCACTCAAAGGCGGTAATACGGTTATCCACAGAAT
CAGGGGATAACGCAGGAAAGAACATGTGAGCAAAAGGCCAGCAAAAGGCCAGGAACCGTAAAAAGGCCGC
GTTGCTGGCGTTTTTCCATAGGCTCCGCCCCCCTGACGAGCATCACAAAAATCGACGCTCAAGTCAGAGG
TGGCGAAACCCGACAGGACTATAAAGATACCAGGCGTTTCCCCCTGGAAGCTCCCTCGTGCGCTCTCCTG
TTCCGACCCTGCCGCTTACCGGATACCTGTCCGCCTTTCTCCCTTCGGGAAGCGTGGCGCTTTCTCATAG
CTCACGCTGTAGGTATCTCAGTTCGGTGTAGGTCGTTCGCTCCAAGCTGGGCTGTGTGCACGAACCCCCC
GTTCAGCCCGACCGCTGCGCCTTATCCGGTAACTATCGTCTTGAGTCCAACCCGGTAAGACACGACTTAT
CGCCACTGGCAGCAGCCACTGGTAACAGGATTAGCAGAGCGAGGTATGTAGGCGGTGCTACAGAGTTCTT
GAAGTGGTGGCCTAACTACGGCTACACTAGAAGAACAGTATTTGGTATCTGCGCTCTGCTGAAGCCAGTT
ACCTTCGGAAAAAGAGTTGGTAGCTCTTGATCCGGCAAACAAACCACCGCTGGTAGCGGTGGTTTTTTTG
TTTGCAAGCAGCAGATTACGCGCAGAAAAAAAGGATCTCAAGAAGATCCTTTGATCTTTTCTACGGGGTC
TGACGCTCAGTGGAACGAAAACTCACGTTAAGGGATTTTGGTCATGAGATTATCAAAAAGGATCTTCACC
TAGATCCTTTTAAATTAAAAATGAAGTTTTAAATCAATCTAAAGTATATATGAGTAAACTTGGTCTGACA
GTTACCAATGCTTAATCAGTGAGGCACCTATCTCAGCGATCTGTCTATTTCGTTCATCCATAGTTGCCTG
ACTCCCCGTCGTGTAGATAACTACGATACGGGAGGGCTTACCATCTGGCCCCAGTGCTGCAATGATACCG
CGAGACCCACGCTCACCGGCTCCAGATTTATCAGCAATAAACCAGCCAGCCGGAAGGGCCGAGCGCAGAA
GTGGTCCTGCAACTTTATCCGCCTCCATCCAGTCTATTAATTGTTGCCGGGAAGCTAGAGTAAGTAGTTC
GCCAGTTAATAGTTTGCGCAACGTTGTTGCCATTGCTACAGGCATCGTGGTGTCACGCTCGTCGTTTGGT
ATGGCTTCATTCAGCTCCGGTTCCCAACGATCAAGGCGAGTTACATGATCCCCCATGTTGTGCAAAAAAG
CGGTTAGCTCCTTCGGTCCTCCGATCGTTGTCAGAAGTAAGTTGGCCGCAGTGTTATCACTCATGGTTAT
GGCAGCACTGCATAATTCTCTTACTGTCATGCCATCCGTAAGATGCTTTTCTGTGACTGGTGAGTACTCA
ACCAAGTCATTCTGAGAATAGTGTATGCGGCGACCGAGTTGCTCTTGCCCGGCGTCAATACGGGATAATA
CCGCGCCACATAGCAGAACTTTAAAAGTGCTCATCATTGGAAAACGTTCTTCGGGGCGAAAACTCTCAAG
GATCTTACCGCTGTTGAGATCCAGTTCGATGTAACCCACTCGTGCACCCAACTGATCTTCAGCATCTTTT
ACTTTCACCAGCGTTTCTGGGTGAGCAAAAACAGGAAGGCAAAATGCCGCAAAAAAGGGAATAAGGGCGA
CACGGAAATGTTGAATACTCATACTCTTCCTTTTTCAATATTATTGAAGCATTTATCAGGGTTATTGTCT
CATGAGCGGATACATATTTGAATGTATTTAGAAAAATAAACAAATAGGGGTTCCGCGCACATTTCCCCGA
AAAGTGCCACCTGACGTCTAAGAAACCATTATTATCATGACATTAACCTATAAAAATAGGCGTATCACGA
GGCCCTTTCGTCTCGCGCGTTTCGGTGATGACGGTGAAAACCTCTGACACATGCAGCTCCCGGA
