>Addgene plasmid #103076 | pUC19-E6KTN8 | depositor partial sequence | sequence record 195189 | E6KTN8
ATGCTGCACTGCATTGCAGTCATTCGGGTACCTCCTAGTGAAGAGCCCGGCTTCTTCGAAACCCATGCAG
ATAGTTGCGCCTTGTGTCACCACGGATGCATGACCTATGCGGCCAATGACAAAGCTATCAGATACAGAGT
AGGGATAGACGTCGGGCTTCGGTCTATCGGGTTCTGCGCAGTAGAGGTGGACGACGAGGACCATCCTATC
AGAATACTGAATTCAGTCGTCCACGTTCACGACGCCGGGACTGGGGGCCCAGGCGAAACTGAAAGCCTTC
GGAAGCGGTCTGGCGTTGCTGCACGCGCCAGGCGGCGCGGAAGAGCCGAGAAGCAACGCCTCAAGAAGTT
GGACGTGCTTTTGGAAGAGCTGGGATGGGGTGTGTCTAGTAATGAACTGTTGGACTCACACGCTCCATGG
CACATCAGAAAGCGGTTGGTTTCCGAGTATATCGAGGACGAAACCGAACGAAGGCAATGTCTTTCCGTTG
CCATGGCCCACATCGCTAGGCACCGCGGCTGGCGGAATAGCTTTTCTAAGGTTGACACCCTGCTCCTCGA
GCAGGCCCCTAGTGATCGGATGCAAGGTCTGAAAGAAAGGGTTGAGGACAGGACCGGGCTCCAGTTTAGT
GAAGAGGTGACACAGGGAGAGCTGGTGGCTACCCTGCTGGAACATGACGGAGACGTCACGATTCGCGGAT
TTGTCCGCAAGGGAGGTAAAGCCACCAAAGTGCACGGTGTCCTCGAAGGAAAGTACATGCAGAGCGATCT
TGTTGCTGAGCTCAGACAGATCTGCCGCACCCAGCGCGTCTCCGAGACTACTTTTGAAAAACTGGTTCTT
TCTATTTTCCATTCCAAAGAGCCAGCGCCCTCTGCCGCACGACAGAGAGAGAGGGTAGGACTTGACGAGC
TGCAACTCGCGCTCGATCCAGCTGCAAAACAACCACGAGCCGAAAGGGCCCATCCAGCCTTTCAGAAATT
CAAGGTAGTGGCCACCCTGGCAAACATGAGGATTAGGGAGCAGAGCGCCGGGGAACGAAGCCTGACTTCA
GAAGAGCTGAATCGGGTGGCTCGCTACCTCCTCAATCACACCGAATCAGAGAGCCCCACGTGGGATGATG
TTGCCCGGAAACTGGAGGTGCCACGGCACCGCCTGCGAGGTTCATCCAGAGCCAGCCTGGAGACAGGTGG
GGGACTGACCTATCCGCCCGTGGACGACACTACTGTGAGGGTGATGTCCGCAGAGGTGGACTGGCTGGCC
GACTGGTGGGATTGTGCTAATGATGAATCAAGGGGCCACATGATCGACGCTATCTCTAACGGGTGCGGAT
CAGAGCCTGACGACGTCGAAGATGAAGAGGTGAACGAGTTGATCAGCTCAGCAACTGCTGAGGACATGCT
TAAACTGGAGCTGCTCGCCAAAAAGCTGCCGTCTGGTCGGGTGGCGTACAGTCTGAAGACCTTGCGGGAG
GTCACCGCAGCCATTCTGGAAACAGGCGACGATCTTTCCCAAGCAATTACCAGACTGTATGGCGTTGATC
CCGGGTGGGTTCCTACACCCGCCCCAATCGAAGCGCCGGTCGGGAACCCATCCGTCGACAGAGTTTTGAA
GCAGGTTGCTAGATGGCTGAAGTTTGCTTCCAAGAGATGGGGTGTCCCCCAGACAGTTAATATCGAGCAT
ACCAGAGAAGGGCTCAAGTCAGCGTCCCTCTTGGAGGAGGAGAGGGAGAGATGGGAGCGCTTCGAGGCCC
GGCGCGAAATCAGACAAAAGGAAATGTACAAGAGACTGGGCATTAGCGGCCCATTTAGACGGTCCGACCA
AGTGAGGTATGAGATACTGGACCTGCAAGACTGCGCATGTCTGTATTGCGGCAACGAAATCAACTTTCAA
ACCTTTGAGGTGGATCATATAATCCCGCGAGTGGACGCCTCTAGCGATTCCCGCCGCACCAACCTGGCAG
CGGTGTGTCACAGTTGTAACAGTGCCAAGGGTGGGTTGGCATTTGGGCAGTGGGTGAAGAGGGGCGACTG
TCCAAGCGGCGTCTCACTGGAAAACGCTATTAAACGCGTCAGATCTTGGTCCAAAGACAGACTGGGCCTG
ACTGAGAAGGCTATGGGCAAAAGGAAATCCGAGGTAATCAGCAGGCTGAAGACCGAAATGCCATATGAAG
AGTTCGACGGACGCAGTATGGAGAGCGTCGCTTGGATGGCTATTGAACTCAAGAAACGGATCGAGGGTTA
TTTCAACTCCGATCGGCCCGAAGGCTGTGCCGCCGTTCAGGTGAACGCTTATAGCGGTAGATTGACAGCC
TGTGCTCGGAGGGCTGCCCATGTGGATAAGCGCGTACGCCTGATTCGGCTGAAGGGCGACGACGGCCATC
ATAAAAACAGATTCGACCGGAGAAACCACGCAATGGATGCACTCGTTATTGCGTTGATGACGCCCGCCAT
CGCGCGGACCATTGCCGTGCGGGAAGACCGCCGGGAGGCTCAGCAGCTGACACGGGCATTTGAATCCTGG
AAGAATTTCCTGGGCTCTGAAGAACGCATGCAGGATAGGTGGGAATCCTGGATCGGAGATGTTGAGTACG
CGTGTGACCGACTGAATGAGCTGATCGATGCCGATAAGATCCCAGTGACAGAGAACCTGAGACTTAGGAA
CAGCGGGAAACTCCATGCTGACCAGCCAGAAAGCCTGAAGAAGGCTCGCAGAGGAAGTAAGCGACCTCGC
CCCCAGCGGTATGTGCTCGGCGACGCCTTGCCTGCTGACGTGATCAATCGCGTGACAGACCCCGGTCTGT
GGACCGCGTTGGTGCGGGCCCCAGGGTTCGATAGCCAGCTGGGGCTTCCTGCGGATCTGAATAGGGGGCT
GAAGTTGAGAGGTAAGCGGATATCTGCTGATTTCCCAATAGACTACTTCCCAACAGACTCCCCCGCATTG
GCAGTCCAGGGCGGGTACGTAGGCCTGGAGTTCCACCACGCAAGGCTGTACCGGATCATAGGCCCTAAAG
AAAAAGTCAAGTACGCTCTCCTTCGGGTCTGTGCCATCGACCTGTGTGGCATAGACTGCGACGACCTCTT
CGAGGTTGAGCTGAAACCAAGTAGCATCAGCATGCGAACTGCTGATGCCAAACTGAAAGAGGCTATGGGT
AACGGCTCTGCCAAGCAGATTGGATGGCTGGTCCTGGGTGACGAGATACAGATCGATCCCACAAAATTCC
CTAAACAGAGCATCGGCAAATTCCTTAAGGAGTGCGGACCAGTGTCCTCATGGCGCGTGTCAGCCCTGGA
CACACCCTCTAAAATAACTCTGAAGCCTAGATTGTTGTCTAACGAGCCCCTGCTGAAGACCTCCCGCGTG
GGCGGGCACGAGTCAGACCTCGTAGTGGCCGAATGTGTGGAGAAGATTATGAAGAAAACAGGGTGGGTCG
TCGAAATCAACGCCCTGTGCCAATCTGGACTCATCCGGGTGATCAGGCGGAATGCACTGGGGGAAGTGAG
GACATCCCCTAAGTCAGGCCTGCCTATCTCCCTGAATCTGCGG
